Addgene plasmid #188495: DpbCas12e
Purpose: Expresses FLAG tagged DpbCas12e
Depositing lab: Isaac Hilton. Depositing organization: Rice University. Publication: Quantification of Genome Editing and Transcriptional Control Capabilities Reveals Hierarchies among Diverse CRISPR/Cas Systems in Human Cells. Escobar M, Li J, Patel A, Liu S, Xu Q, Hilton IB. ACS Synth Biol. 2022 Oct 21;11(10):3239-3250. doi: 10.1021/acssynbio.2c00156. Epub 2022 Sep 26. PubMed 36162812.
Backbone
  Vector backbone: LentiCRISPR v2
  Vector type: Mammalian Expression, Lentiviral, CRISPR
  Selectable markers: Puromycin
Growth in bacteria
  Bacterial resistance: Ampicillin, 100 μg/mL
  Growth temperature: 37°C
  Growth strain: NEB Stable
  Copy number: High Copy
Gene/Insert
  Gene/Insert name: Cas12e
  Species: Deltaproteobacteria
  Promoter: EF1a
  Cloning method: Gibson Cloning
Terms and licenses: Academic/Nonprofit Terms; Industry Terms: Not Available to Industry
Depositor comments: Stbl3 is also a suitable growth strain.
How to cite: DpbCas12e was a gift from Isaac Hilton (Addgene plasmid # 188495 ; http://n2t.net/addgene:188495 ; RRID:Addgene_188495)
