[The description below was written by a language model from this plasmid's Addgene catalogue record and pLannotate feature annotations shown in this document.]
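Description:
DpbCas12e is a third-generation-style, self-inactivating lentiviral expression plasmid built on the LentiCRISPR v2 backbone, designed to express a FLAG-tagged Cas12e (CasX) nuclease from Deltaproteobacteria in mammalian cells. It is maintained in E. coli through a high-copy ColE1/pUC-type origin with ampicillin selection (AmpR). As with other LTR-containing plasmids, recombination-deficient strains are the recorded hosts. An f1 origin is also present, along with a backbone SV40/EM7-driven bleomycin/Zeocin resistance cassette that lies outside the LTR-flanked region.

The transfer cassette runs from a CMV enhancer/promoter-driven truncated HIV-1 5' LTR to a ΔU3 3' LTR followed by a bGH polyadenylation signal. Between them are the Ψ packaging signal, a gag fragment, the RRE for Rev-dependent RNA export, and the cPPT/CTS, which together allow packaging and transduction when helper plasmids supply the viral proteins. Downstream, an EF-1α core promoter drives the payload. The annotation tool did not recognise the roughly 3 kb stretch after this promoter, which is where the Cas12e coding sequence named in the catalogue presumably lies, and the FLAG tag is likewise stated only in the catalogue. This region is followed by a puromycin N-acetyltransferase sequence for selecting transduced cells and a WPRE to enhance transcript expression. How PuroR is linked to Cas12e is not annotated. A residual S. pyogenes Cas9 guide RNA scaffold from the parent vector is detected upstream of EF-1α, but no U6 promoter is annotated and that scaffold is not the cognate one for Cas12e, so the guide is presumably supplied separately.

The associated study compares the genome editing and transcriptional control capabilities of diverse CRISPR/Cas systems in human cells.
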