Features (pLannotate 1.2.2; 32 found; start..end, strand, type, name):
    217..397     +  LTR            5' LTR (truncated): truncated 5' long terminal repeat (LTR) from HIV-1
    444..569     +  misc_feature   HIV-1 Ψ: packaging signal of human immunodeficiency virus type 1
    553..916     +  CDS            HIV-1 gag (fragment): gag protein from human immunodeficiency virus 1; gag
   1062..1295    +  misc_feature   RRE: The Rev response element (RRE) of HIV-1 allows for Rev-dependent mRNA export from the nucleus to the cytoplasm.
   1672..1772    +  CDS            Rev (fragment): human immunodeficiency virus 1 (HIV-1) Rev protein; rev; enhances nuclear export of unspliced and incompletely spliced viral mRNAs
   1822..1939    +  misc_feature   cPPT/CTS: central polypurine tract and central termination sequence of HIV-1
   2071..2146    +  misc_RNA       gRNA scaffold: guide RNA scaffold for the Streptococcus pyogenes CRISPR/Cas9 system
   2164..2182    +  CDS            small t antigen (fragment): SV40 (simian virus 40) small t antigen
   2208..2419    +  promoter       EF-1α core promoter: core promoter for human elongation factor EF-1α
   5227..5246    -  CDS            BleoR (fragment): antibiotic-binding protein; Sh ble from Streptoalloteichus hindustanus; confers resistance to bleomycin, phleomycin, and Zeocin™
   5539..6136    +  CDS            PuroR (fragment): puromycin N-acetyltransferase; pac from Streptomyces; confers resistance to puromycin
   6152..6740    +  misc_feature   WPRE: woodchuck hepatitis virus posttranscriptional regulatory element
   6791..6810    +  misc_feature   cPPT/CTS (fragment): central polypurine tract and central termination sequence of HIV-1
   6812..7045    +  LTR            3' LTR (ΔU3): self-inactivating 3' long terminal repeat (LTR) from HIV-1
   7077..7301    +  polyA_signal   bGH poly(A) signal: bovine growth hormone polyadenylation signal
   7305..7326    +  promoter       SV40 promoter (fragment): SV40 enhancer and early promoter
   7347..7775    +  rep_origin     f1 ori (sequence partly withheld): f1 bacteriophage origin of replication; arrow indicates direction of (+) strand synthesis
   7789..8118    +  promoter       SV40 promoter: SV40 enhancer and early promoter
   8166..8213    +  promoter       EM7 promoter: synthetic bacterial promoter&nbsp
   8232..8606    +  CDS            BleoR: antibiotic-binding protein; Sh ble from Streptoalloteichus hindustanus; confers resistance to bleomycin, phleomycin, and Zeocin™
   8616..8741    +  CDS            ble (fragment): BLE_KLEPN - Experimental evidence at protein level: Swiss-Prot protein existence level 1. Binding protein with a strong affinity to the bleomycin family of antibiotics. Binds to CL990; an antimitotic-antibiotic compound. From Klebsiella pneumoniae.
   8736..8857    +  polyA_signal   SV40 poly(A) signal: SV40 polyadenylation signal
   8928..8950    -  protein_bind   lac operator (fragment): The lac repressor binds to the lac operator to inhibit transcription in E. coli. This inhibition can be relieved by adding lactose or isopropyl-β-D-thiogalactopyranoside (IPTG). lac repressor encoded by lacI
   8954..8984    -  promoter       lac promoter: promoter for the E. coli lac operon
   8999..9020    -  protein_bind   CAP binding site: CAP binding activates transcription in the presence of cAMP. E. coli catabolite activator protein
   9033..9125    -  CDS            lacI (fragment): lac repressor; lacI; The lac repressor binds to the lac operator to inhibit transcription in E. coli. This inhibition can be relieved by adding lactose or isopropyl-β-D-thiogalactopyranoside (IPTG).
   9308..9896    -  rep_origin     ori: high-copy-number ColE1/pMB1/pBR322/pUC origin of replication
  10067..10927   -  CDS            AmpR: β-lactamase; bla; confers resistance to ampicillin, carbenicillin, and related antibiotics
  10928..11032   -  promoter       AmpR promoter: bla
  11091..11143   -  misc_feature   bom (fragment): basis of mobility region from pBR322
  11298..11677   +  enhancer       CMV enhancer: human cytomegalovirus immediate early enhancer
  11678..199     +  promoter       CMV promoter (across the origin): human cytomegalovirus (CMV) immediate early promoter
>Addgene plasmid #188495 | DpbCas12e | addgene full sequence | sequence record 373672 | Addgene NGS Result
TGATGCGGTTTTGGCAGTACATCAATGGGCGTGGATAGCGGTTTGACTCACGGGGATTTCCAAGTCTCCA
CCCCATTGACGTCAATGGGAGTTTGTTTTGGCACCAAAATCAACGGGACTTTCCAAAATGTCGTAACAAC
TCCGCCCCATTGACGCAAATGGGCGGTAGGCGTGTACGGTGGGAGGTCTATATAAGCAGCGCGTTTTGCC
TGTACTGGGTCTCTCTGGTTAGACCAGATCTGAGCCTGGGAGCTCTCTGGCTAACTAGGGAACCCACTGC
TTAAGCCTCAATAAAGCTTGCCTTGAGTGCTTCAAGTAGTGTGTGCCCGTCTGTTGTGTGACTCTGGTAA
CTAGAGATCCCTCAGACCCTTTTAGTCAGTGTGGAAAATCTCTAGCAGTGGCGCCCGAACAGGGACTTGA
AAGCGAAAGGGAAACCAGAGGAGCTCTCTCGACGCAGGACTCGGCTTGCTGAAGCGCGCACGGCAAGAGG
CGAGGGGCGGCGACTGGTGAGTACGCCAAAAATTTTGACTAGCGGAGGCTAGAAGGAGAGAGATGGGTGC
GAGAGCGTCAGTATTAAGCGGGGGAGAATTAGATCGCGATGGGAAAAAATTCGGTTAAGGCCAGGGGGAA
AGAAAAAATATAAATTAAAACATATAGTATGGGCAAGCAGGGAGCTAGAACGATTCGCAGTTAATCCTGG
CCTGTTAGAAACATCAGAAGGCTGTAGACAAATACTGGGACAGCTACAACCATCCCTTCAGACAGGATCA
GAAGAACTTAGATCATTATATAATACAGTAGCAACCCTCTATTGTGTGCATCAAAGGATAGAGATAAAAG
ACACCAAGGAAGCTTTAGACAAGATAGAGGAAGAGCAAAACAAAAGTAAGACCACCGCACAGCAAGCGGC
CGCTGATCTTCAGACCTGGAGGAGGAGATATGAGGGACAATTGGAGAAGTGAATTATATAAATATAAAGT
AGTAAAAATTGAACCATTAGGAGTAGCACCCACCAAGGCAAAGAGAAGAGTGGTGCAGAGAGAAAAAAGA
GCAGTGGGAATAGGAGCTTTGTTCCTTGGGTTCTTGGGAGCAGCAGGAAGCACTATGGGCGCAGCGTCAA
TGACGCTGACGGTACAGGCCAGACAATTATTGTCTGGTATAGTGCAGCAGCAGAACAATTTGCTGAGGGC
TATTGAGGCGCAACAGCATCTGTTGCAACTCACAGTCTGGGGCATCAAGCAGCTCCAGGCAAGAATCCTG
GCTGTGGAAAGATACCTAAAGGATCAACAGCTCCTGGGGATTTGGGGTTGCTCTGGAAAACTCATTTGCA
CCACTGCTGTGCCTTGGAATGCTAGTTGGAGTAATAAATCTCTGGAACAGATTTGGAATCACACGACCTG
GATGGAGTGGGACAGAGAAATTAACAATTACACAAGCTTAATACACTCCTTAATTGAAGAATCGCAAAAC
CAGCAAGAAAAGAATGAACAAGAATTATTGGAATTAGATAAATGGGCAAGTTTGTGGAATTGGTTTAACA
TAACAAATTGGCTGTGGTATATAAAATTATTCATAATGATAGTAGGAGGCTTGGTAGGTTTAAGAATAGT
TTTTGCTGTACTTTCTATAGTGAATAGAGTTAGGCAGGGATATTCACCATTATCGTTTCAGACCCACCTC
CCAACCCCGAGGGGACCCGACAGGCCCGAAGGAATAGAAGAAGAAGGTGGAGAGAGAGACAGAGACAGAT
CCATTCGATTAGTGAACGGATCGGCACTGCGTGCGCCAATTCTGCAGACAAATGGCAGTATTCATCCACA
ATTTTAAAAGAAAAGGGGGGATTGGGGGGTACAGTGCAGGGGAAAGAATAGTAGACATAATAGCAACAGA
CATACAAACTAAAGAATTACAAAAACAAATTACAAAAATTCAAAATTTTCGGGTTTATTACAGGGACAGC
AGAGATCCAGTTTGGTTAATTAAGGTACCGATATCACTAGTGTTCCATTAACTGCGCTAAAAATAATTTT
TAAATCTTTTTTAGCTTCTTGCTCTTTTTTGTACGTCTCTGTTTTAGAGCTAGAAATAGCAAGTTAAAAT
AAGGCTAGTCCGTTATCAACTTGAAAAAGTGGCACCGAGTCGGTGCTTTTTTGAATTCGCTAGCTAGGTC
TTGAAAGGAGTGGGAATTGGCTCCGGTGCCCGTCAGTGGGCAGAGCGCACATCGCCCACAGTCCCCGAGA
AGTTGGGGGGAGGGGTCGGCAATTGATCCGGTGCCTAGAGAAGGTGGCGCGGGGTAAACTGGGAAAGTGA
TGTCGTGTACTGGCTCCGCCTTTTTCCCGAGGGTGGGGGAGAACCGTATATAAGTGCAGTAGTCGCCGTG
AACGTTCTTTTTCGCAACGGGTTTGCCGCCAGAACACAGGACCGGTTCTAGAGCGCTGCCACCATGGAAA
AGAGAATCAACAAGATCAGGAAGAAGCTGAGCGCCGACAACGCCACCAAGCCTGTGTCTAGGAGTGGCCC
CATGAAAACCCTGCTCGTCAGAGTGATGACCGACGACCTGAAGAAGAGACTGGAAAAGAGGAGGAAGAAA
CCCGAAGTGATGCCCCAAGTGATCAGCAACAACGCCGCCAACAACCTGAGAATGCTGCTGGACGACTACA
CCAAGATGAAGGAAGCCATCCTGCAGGTCTACTGGCAAGAGTTCAAGGACGACCACGTGGGCCTGATGTG
CAAGTTTGCCCAGCCTGCCAGCAAGAAGATCGACCAGAACAAGCTGAAGCCCGAGATGGACGAGAAGGGC
AATCTGACCACAGCCGGCTTTGCCTGCTCTCAGTGTGGCCAGCCTCTGTTCGTGTACAAGCTGGAACAGG
TGTCCGAGAAAGGCAAGGCCTACACCAACTACTTCGGCAGATGTAACGTGGCCGAGCACGAGAAGCTGAT
TCTGCTGGCCCAGCTGAAACCTGAGAAGGACTCTGATGAGGCCGTGACCTACAGCCTGGGCAAGTTTGGA
CAGAGAGCCCTGGACTTCTACAGCATCCACGTGACCAAAGAAAGCACACACCCCGTGAAGCCCCTGGCTC
AGATCGCCGGCAATAGATACGCCTCTGGACCTGTGGGCAAAGCCCTGTCCGATGCCTGCATGGGAACAAT
CGCCAGCTTCCTGAGCAAGTACCAGGACATCATCATCGAGCACCAGAAGGTGGTCAAGGGCAACCAGAAG
AGACTGGAAAGCCTGAGGGAGCTGGCCGGCAAAGAGAACCTGGAATACCCCAGCGTGACCCTGCCTCCTC
AGCCTCACACAAAAGAAGGCGTGGACGCCTACAACGAAGTGATCGCCAGAGTGAGAATGTGGGTCAACCT
GAACCTGTGGCAGAAGCTGAAACTGTCCAGGGACGACGCCAAGCCTCTGCTGAGACTGAAGGGCTTCCCT
AGCTTCCCCGTGGTGGAAAGAAGGGAGAATGAGGTGGACTGGTGGAACACCATCAACGAAGTCAAGAAAC
TGATCGATGCCAAGAGAGACATGGGCAGAGTGTTTTGGAGCGGAGTGACCGCCGAGAAGAGAAACACCAT
CCTGGAAGGCTACAACTACCTGCCTAACGAGAACGACCACAAGAAGAGAGAGGGCAGCCTGGAAAACCCT
AAGAAGCCCGCCAAGAGACAGTTCGGCGACCTGCTGCTGTACCTGGAGAAGAAGTATGCCGGCGACTGGG
GCAAAGTGTTCGATGAGGCCTGGGAGAGAATCGACAAGAAGATTGCCGGCCTGACCAGCCACATCGAGAG
AGAGGAAGCCAGAAACGCCGAGGACGCCCAGTCTAAAGCCGTGCTGACAGATTGGCTGAGAGCCAAGGCC
AGCTTCGTGCTGGAAAGGCTGAAAGAAATGGATGAGAAAGAGTTCTACGCCTGCGAGATCCAGCTGCAGA
AGTGGTACGGGGACCTGAGAGGCAATCCCTTTGCCGTGGAAGCCGAGAACAGAGTGGTGGACATCAGCGG
CTTTAGCATCGGCTCTGACGGCCACTCCATCCAGTACAGGAACCTGCTGGCCTGGAAGTACCTGGAAAAT
GGCAAGAGAGAGTTCTACCTGCTGATGAACTACGGCAAGAAGGGCAGAATCAGATTCACCGACGGCACCG
ACATCAAGAAAAGCGGCAAGTGGCAGGGCCTGCTGTATGGCGGCGGAAAGGCCAAAGTGATCGACCTGAC
CTTCGATCCCGACGACGAGCAGCTGATCATTCTGCCTCTGGCCTTCGGCACCAGACAGGGCAGAGAGTTC
ATCTGGAACGATCTGCTGTCCCTGGAAACCGGCCTGATCAAGCTGGCCAACGGCAGGGTGATCGAGAAAA
CCATCTACAACAAGAAAATCGGCAGAGATGAGCCCGCACTGTTTGTGGCCCTGACCTTTGAGAGGAGAGA
AGTGGTCGATCCCAGCAACATCAAGCCCGTGAACCTGATCGGAGTGGACAGAGGCGAGAATATCCCTGCC
GTGATTGCCCTGACAGACCCTGAGGGATGTCCCCTGCCTGAGTTTAAGGATAGCTCTGGCGGCCCTACCG
ACATCCTGAGAATCGGCGAGGGCTACAAAGAGAAGCAGAGAGCCATCCAGGCCGCCAAAGAGGTGGAACA
GAGAAGAGCCGGCGGATACAGCAGAAAGTTCGCCAGCAAGTCCAGAAACCTGGCCGATGACATGGTCAGG
AACAGCGCCAGGGACCTGTTCTACCACGCCGTGACACATGATGCCGTGCTGGTGTTCGAGAACCTGTCAA
GAGGCTTCGGCAGACAGGGAAAAAGAACCTTCATGACCGAGAGACAGTACACGAAGATGGAAGATTGGCT
CACCGCCAAACTGGCCTACGAGGGCCTGACAAGCAAGACCTACCTGTCCAAGACACTGGCCCAGTACACC
TCCAAGACCTGCTCCAATTGCGGCTTCACCATCACCACCGCCGACTACGATGGAATGCTCGTGAGACTGA
AGAAAACCTCCGACGGCTGGGCCACCACACTGAACAACAAAGAGCTGAAAGCCGAGGGCCAGATCACCTA
CTACAACAGATACAAGAGGCAGACCGTCGAGAAAGAGCTGTCCGCCGAACTCGACAGACTGAGCGAGGAA
TCCGGCAACAACGACATCAGCAAGTGGACCAAGGGACGCAGAGATGAGGCCCTGTTCCTGCTGAAGAAGA
GGTTCAGCCACAGACCTGTGCAAGAGCAGTTTGTGTGCCTGGATTGCGGCCACGAAGTGCACGCAGATGA
ACAGGCCGCTCTGAATATCGCCAGAAGCTGGCTGTTCCTGAACAGCAACAGCACCGAGTTCAAGAGCTAC
AAGAGCGGCAAGCAGCCTTTCGTTGGAGCCTGGCAGGCCTTCTACAAGAGAAGGCTCAAAGAAGTGTGGA
AGCCCAACGCCAAGCGACCTGCCGCCACAAAGAAGGCTGGACAGGCTAAGAAGAAGAAAGATTACAAAGA
CGATGACGATAAGGGATCCGGCGCAACAAACTTCTCTCTGCTGAAACAAGCCGGAGATGTCGAAGAGAAT
CCTGGACCGACCGAGTACAAGCCCACGGTGCGCCTCGCCACCCGCGACGACGTCCCCAGGGCCGTACGCA
CCCTCGCCGCCGCGTTCGCCGACTACCCCGCCACGCGCCACACCGTCGATCCGGACCGCCACATCGAGCG
GGTCACCGAGCTGCAAGAACTCTTCCTCACGCGCGTCGGGCTCGACATCGGCAAGGTGTGGGTCGCGGAC
GACGGCGCCGCGGTGGCGGTCTGGACCACGCCGGAGAGCGTCGAAGCGGGGGCGGTGTTCGCCGAGATCG
GCCCGCGCATGGCCGAGTTGAGCGGTTCCCGGCTGGCCGCGCAGCAACAGATGGAAGGCCTCCTGGCGCC
GCACCGGCCCAAGGAGCCCGCGTGGTTCCTGGCCACCGTCGGAGTCTCGCCCGACCACCAGGGCAAGGGT
CTGGGCAGCGCCGTCGTGCTCCCCGGAGTGGAGGCGGCCGAGCGCGCCGGGGTGCCCGCCTTCCTGGAGA
CCTCCGCGCCCCGCAACCTCCCCTTCTACGAGCGGCTCGGCTTCACCGTCACCGCCGACGTCGAGGTGCC
CGAAGGACCGCGCACCTGGTGCATGACCCGCAAGCCCGGTGCCTGAACGCGTTAAGTCGACAATCAACCT
CTGGATTACAAAATTTGTGAAAGATTGACTGGTATTCTTAACTATGTTGCTCCTTTTACGCTATGTGGAT
ACGCTGCTTTAATGCCTTTGTATCATGCTATTGCTTCCCGTATGGCTTTCATTTTCTCCTCCTTGTATAA
ATCCTGGTTGCTGTCTCTTTATGAGGAGTTGTGGCCCGTTGTCAGGCAACGTGGCGTGGTGTGCACTGTG
TTTGCTGACGCAACCCCCACTGGTTGGGGCATTGCCACCACCTGTCAGCTCCTTTCCGGGACTTTCGCTT
TCCCCCTCCCTATTGCCACGGCGGAACTCATCGCCGCCTGCCTTGCCCGCTGCTGGACAGGGGCTCGGCT
GTTGGGCACTGACAATTCCGTGGTGTTGTCGGGGAAATCATCGTCCTTTCCTTGGCTGCTCGCCTGTGTT
GCCACCTGGATTCTGCGCGGGACGTCCTTCTGCTACGTCCCTTCGGCCCTCAATCCAGCGGACCTTCCTT
CCCGCGGCCTGCTGCCGGCTCTGCGGCCTCTTCCGCGTCTTCGCCTTCGCCCTCAGACGAGTCGGATCTC
CCTTTGGGCCGCCTCCCCGCGTCGACTTTAAGACCAATGACTTACAAGGCAGCTGTAGATCTTAGCCACT
TTTTAAAAGAAAAGGGGGGACTGGAAGGGCTAATTCACTCCCAACGAAGACAAGATCTGCTTTTTGCTTG
TACTGGGTCTCTCTGGTTAGACCAGATCTGAGCCTGGGAGCTCTCTGGCTAACTAGGGAACCCACTGCTT
AAGCCTCAATAAAGCTTGCCTTGAGTGCTTCAAGTAGTGTGTGCCCGTCTGTTGTGTGACTCTGGTAACT
AGAGATCCCTCAGACCCTTTTAGTCAGTGTGGAAAATCTCTAGCAGGGCCCGTTTAAACCCGCTGATCAG
CCTCGACTGTGCCTTCTAGTTGCCAGCCATCTGTTGTTTGCCCCTCCCCCGTGCCTTCCTTGACCCTGGA
AGGTGCCACTCCCACTGTCCTTTCCTAATAAAATGAGGAAATTGCATCGCATTGTCTGAGTAGGTGTCAT
TCTATTCTGGGGGGTGGGGTGGGGCAGGACAGCAAGGGGGAGGATTGGGAAGACAATAGCAGGCATGCTG
GGGATGCGGTGGGCTCTATGGCTTCTGAGGCGGAAAGAACCAGCTGGGGCTCTAGGGGGTATCCCC
[124 nt withheld, positions 7347-7470]
C
[91 nt withheld, positions 7472-7562]
A
[49 nt withheld, positions 7564-7612]
CCTTTGACGTTGGAGTCCACGTTCTTT
[37 nt withheld, positions 7640-7676]
ACCCTATCTCGGTCTATTCTTTTGATTTATAAGGGATTTTGCCGATTTCGGCCTATTGGTTAAAAAATGA
GCTGATTTAACAAAAATTTAACGCGAATTAATTCTGTGGAATGTGTGTCAGTTAGGGTGTGGAAAGTCCC
CAGGCTCCCCAGCAGGCAGAAGTATGCAAAGCATGCATCTCAATTAGTCAGCAACCAGGTGTGGAAAGTC
CCCAGGCTCCCCAGCAGGCAGAAGTATGCAAAGCATGCATCTCAATTAGTCAGCAACCATAGTCCCGCCC
CTAACTCCGCCCATCCCGCCCCTAACTCCGCCCAGTTCCGCCCATTCTCCGCCCCATGGCTGACTAATTT
TTTTTATTTATGCAGAGGCCGAGGCCGCCTCTGCCTCTGAGCTATTCCAGAAGTAGTGAGGAGGCTTTTT
TGGAGGCCTAGGCTTTTGCAAAAAGCTCCCGGGAGCTTGTATATCCATTTTCGGATCTGATCAGCACGTG
TTGACAATTAATCATCGGCATAGTATATCGGCATAGTATAATACGACAAGGTGAGGAACTAAACCATGGC
CAAGTTGACCAGTGCCGTTCCGGTGCTCACCGCGCGCGACGTCGCCGGAGCGGTCGAGTTCTGGACCGAC
CGGCTCGGGTTCTCCCGGGACTTCGTGGAGGACGACTTCGCCGGTGTGGTCCGGGACGACGTGACCCTGT
TCATCAGCGCGGTCCAGGACCAGGTGGTGCCGGACAACACCCTGGCCTGGGTGTGGGTGCGCGGCCTGGA
CGAGCTGTACGCCGAGTGGTCGGAGGTCGTGTCCACGAACTTCCGGGACGCCTCCGGGCCGGCCATGACC
GAGATCGGCGAGCAGCCGTGGGGGCGGGAGTTCGCCCTGCGCGACCCGGCCGGCAACTGCGTGCACTTCG
TGGCCGAGGAGCAGGACTGACACGTGCTACGAGATTTCGATTCCACCGCCGCCTTCTATGAAAGGTTGGG
CTTCGGAATCGTTTTCCGGGACGCCGGCTGGATGATCCTCCAGCGCGGGGATCTCATGCTGGAGTTCTTC
GCCCACCCCAACTTGTTTATTGCAGCTTATAATGGTTACAAATAAAGCAATAGCATCACAAATTTCACAA
ATAAAGCATTTTTTTCACTGCATTCTAGTTGTGGTTTGTCCAAACTCATCAATGTATCTTATCATGTCTG
TATACCGTCGACCTCTAGCTAGAGCTTGGCGTAATCATGGTCATAGCTGTTTCCTGTGTGAAATTGTTAT
CCGCTCACAATTCCACACAACATACGAGCCGGAAGCATAAAGTGTAAAGCCTGGGGTGCCTAATGAGTGA
GCTAACTCACATTAATTGCGTTGCGCTCACTGCCCGCTTTCCAGTCGGGAAACCTGTCGTGCCAGCTGCA
TTAATGAATCGGCCAACGCGCGGGGAGAGGCGGTTTGCGTATTGGGCGCTCTTCCGCTTCCTCGCTCACT
GACTCGCTGCGCTCGGTCGTTCGGCTGCGGCGAGCGGTATCAGCTCACTCAAAGGCGGTAATACGGTTAT
CCACAGAATCAGGGGATAACGCAGGAAAGAACATGTGAGCAAAAGGCCAGCAAAAGGCCAGGAACCGTAA
AAAGGCCGCGTTGCTGGCGTTTTTCCATAGGCTCCGCCCCCCTGACGAGCATCACAAAAATCGACGCTCA
AGTCAGAGGTGGCGAAACCCGACAGGACTATAAAGATACCAGGCGTTTCCCCCTGGAAGCTCCCTCGTGC
GCTCTCCTGTTCCGACCCTGCCGCTTACCGGATACCTGTCCGCCTTTCTCCCTTCGGGAAGCGTGGCGCT
TTCTCATAGCTCACGCTGTAGGTATCTCAGTTCGGTGTAGGTCGTTCGCTCCAAGCTGGGCTGTGTGCAC
GAACCCCCCGTTCAGCCCGACCGCTGCGCCTTATCCGGTAACTATCGTCTTGAGTCCAACCCGGTAAGAC
ACGACTTATCGCCACTGGCAGCAGCCACTGGTAACAGGATTAGCAGAGCGAGGTATGTAGGCGGTGCTAC
AGAGTTCTTGAAGTGGTGGCCTAACTACGGCTACACTAGAAGAACAGTATTTGGTATCTGCGCTCTGCTG
AAGCCAGTTACCTTCGGAAAAAGAGTTGGTAGCTCTTGATCCGGCAAACAAACCACCGCTGGTAGCGGTG
GTTTTTTTGTTTGCAAGCAGCAGATTACGCGCAGAAAAAAAGGATCTCAAGAAGATCCTTTGATCTTTTC
TACGGGGTCTGACGCTCAGTGGAACGAAAACTCACGTTAAGGGATTTTGGTCATGAGATTATCAAAAAGG
ATCTTCACCTAGATCCTTTTAAATTAAAAATGAAGTTTTAAATCAATCTAAAGTATATATGAGTAAACTT
GGTCTGACAGTTACCAATGCTTAATCAGTGAGGCACCTATCTCAGCGATCTGTCTATTTCGTTCATCCAT
AGTTGCCTGACTCCCCGTCGTGTAGATAACTACGATACGGGAGGGCTTACCATCTGGCCCCAGTGCTGCA
ATGATACCGCGAGACCCACGCTCACCGGCTCCAGATTTATCAGCAATAAACCAGCCAGCCGGAAGGGCCG
AGCGCAGAAGTGGTCCTGCAACTTTATCCGCCTCCATCCAGTCTATTAATTGTTGCCGGGAAGCTAGAGT
AAGTAGTTCGCCAGTTAATAGTTTGCGCAACGTTGTTGCCATTGCTACAGGCATCGTGGTGTCACGCTCG
TCGTTTGGTATGGCTTCATTCAGCTCCGGTTCCCAACGATCAAGGCGAGTTACATGATCCCCCATGTTGT
GCAAAAAAGCGGTTAGCTCCTTCGGTCCTCCGATCGTTGTCAGAAGTAAGTTGGCCGCAGTGTTATCACT
CATGGTTATGGCAGCACTGCATAATTCTCTTACTGTCATGCCATCCGTAAGATGCTTTTCTGTGACTGGT
GAGTACTCAACCAAGTCATTCTGAGAATAGTGTATGCGGCGACCGAGTTGCTCTTGCCCGGCGTCAATAC
GGGATAATACCGCGCCACATAGCAGAACTTTAAAAGTGCTCATCATTGGAAAACGTTCTTCGGGGCGAAA
ACTCTCAAGGATCTTACCGCTGTTGAGATCCAGTTCGATGTAACCCACTCGTGCACCCAACTGATCTTCA
GCATCTTTTACTTTCACCAGCGTTTCTGGGTGAGCAAAAACAGGAAGGCAAAATGCCGCAAAAAAGGGAA
TAAGGGCGACACGGAAATGTTGAATACTCATACTCTTCCTTTTTCAATATTATTGAAGCATTTATCAGGG
TTATTGTCTCATGAGCGGATACATATTTGAATGTATTTAGAAAAATAAACAAATAGGGGTTCCGCGCACA
TTTCCCCGAAAAGTGCCACCTGACGTCGACGGATCGGGAGATCTCCCGATCCCCTATGGTGCACTCTCAG
TACAATCTGCTCTGATGCCGCATAGTTAAGCCAGTATCTGCTCCCTGCTTGTGTGTTGGAGGTCGCTGAG
TAGTGCGCGAGCAAAATTTAAGCTACAACAAGGCAAGGCTTGACCGACAATTGCATGAAGAATCTGCTTA
GGGTTAGGCGTTTTGCGCTGCTTCGCGATGTACGGGCCAGATATACGCGTTGACATTGATTATTGACTAG
TTATTAATAGTAATCAATTACGGGGTCATTAGTTCATAGCCCATATATGGAGTTCCGCGTTACATAACTT
ACGGTAAATGGCCCGCCTGGCTGACCGCCCAACGACCCCCGCCCATTGACGTCAATAATGACGTATGTTC
CCATAGTAACGCCAATAGGGACTTTCCATTGACGTCAATGGGTGGAGTATTTACGGTAAACTGCCCACTT
GGCAGTACATCAAGTGTATCATATGCCAAGTACGCCCCCTATTGACGTCAATGACGGTAAATGGCCCGCC
TGGCATTATGCCCAGTACATGACCTTATGGGACTTTCCTACTTGGCAGTACATCTACGTATTAGTCATCG
CTATTACCATGG
